Addgene plasmid #201330: pBD001
Purpose: pDefence14:Eluc (defence-induced promoter with green-shifted luciferase expression cassette)
Depositing lab: Benjamin Schwessinger. Depositing organization: Australian National University.
Backbone
  Vector backbone: pICH47732
  Vector type: Plant Expression
Growth in bacteria
  Bacterial resistance: Ampicillin, 100 μg/mL
  Growth temperature: 37°C
  Growth strain: DH5alpha
  Copy number: High Copy
Gene/Insert
  Gene/Insert name: pDefence14:Eluc
  Species: Triticum aestivum
  Mutation: removal of BsaI and BpiI sites
  Cloning method: Restriction Enzyme; 5′ cloning site unknown (unknown if destroyed)
Terms and licenses: Academic/Nonprofit Terms; Industry Terms: Not Available to Industry
How to cite: pBD001 was a gift from Benjamin Schwessinger (Addgene plasmid # 201330 ; http://n2t.net/addgene:201330 ; RRID:Addgene_201330)
