[The description below was written by a language model from this plasmid's Addgene catalogue record and pLannotate feature annotations shown in this document.]
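Description:
pBD001 is a plant expression plasmid built on pICH47732, a backbone used for modular Golden Gate-style assembly. This fits the recorded modification of the insert, from which internal BsaI and BpiI sites were removed. The feature table shows a binary-vector architecture. Left and right border repeats from nopaline-type T-DNA flank the cargo region. The backbone carries a high-copy ColE1/pUC-type origin for propagation in E. coli, together with the incP oriV and its initiator gene trfA, which provide broad-host-range replication of the kind used in Agrobacterium. Selection in bacteria is by ampicillin, through β-lactamase expressed from its own promoter.

The payload is a reporter cassette described as pDefence14:Eluc, in which a defence-induced promoter drives a green-shifted luciferase. The insert species is given as Triticum aestivum (wheat), which presumably refers to the promoter, although the record does not say so. Automated annotation did not recognise either the promoter or the luciferase coding sequence, so their positions and sizes are not documented. They presumably lie in the unannotated stretch between the left border and the NOS terminator, which sits just inside the right border and supplies transcription termination and polyadenylation. The very short matches to a Drosophila U6-3 promoter and to TetR are fragments and are most likely incidental annotation hits rather than functional parts.

The design suggests use as a luminescent readout of defence signalling in plant cells, with light output reporting promoter activation. The cassette could also serve as a transcriptional unit for assembly into larger multigene constructs. The record does not specify a particular assay or delivery method.
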