Features (pLannotate 1.2.2; 10 found; start..end, strand, type, name):
   1395..1411    -  promoter       dU6-3 promoter (fragment): RNA polymerase III promoter for Drosophila U6-3 snRNA (Port et al., 2014)
   2299..2551    +  terminator     NOS terminator: nopaline synthase terminator and poly(A) signal
   2599..2623    +  misc_feature   RB T-DNA repeat: right border repeat from nopaline C58 T-DNA
   2735..2755    -  CDS            TetR (fragment): tetracycline resistance regulatory protein; tetR
   2782..3927    -  CDS            trfA: TRFA_ECOLX - Experimental evidence at protein level: Swiss-Prot protein existence level 1. Also involved in plasmid copy number control, promoting intermolecular coupling of protein bound iterons at oriV, which inhibits replication initiation. From Escherichia coli.
   4263..4851    -  rep_origin     ori: high-copy-number ColE1/pMB1/pBR322/pUC origin of replication
   5022..5882    -  CDS            AmpR: β-lactamase; bla; confers resistance to ampicillin, carbenicillin, and related antibiotics
   5883..5987    -  promoter       AmpR promoter: bla
   6074..6705    -  rep_origin     oriV: incP origin of replication
   6797..6821    +  misc_feature   LB T-DNA repeat: left border repeat from nopaline C58 T-DNA
>Addgene plasmid #201330 | pBD001 | addgene full sequence | sequence record 410038 | Addgene NGS Result
TCTGTGAAGACAATGCCGAATTCGGATCCGGAGGTTCTCTCAACTTAGAAACTTTACATGTTTTTTTTAG
GAATAAAATATTCTCTTTACAAAAGTCATCTTTTTTCACCGCGTAAGTTATTGTGGGCTTTTTTTTACAC
AAGATTTGGCATGATCCTGCGGGTGCGACAGGACGTCAGCAGCAACGATGTGTACACTACGACCAGTGCA
AACAATTACGGTCAAACTTCTGATACGCGTGACGCTCAACCAAATATAGTACTAGTAGTACTAAAATAAC
TGAGTCATTTTCTTAAGAGCGAAGAAAGATCGGTTTTATAAATGGAAAACATTCATAGTGGAGCTAATGA
GCAACCAATCAAAACCATCCTCACAAACCGTAAAGATCCCCTGCTTCCGCGAAGTACCCTACTGCCTTCT
CTCCGATCAAATCGTCTCTCTCCATCCCGTTGCTCGTAAGTCGCAACCCGCGAAATTTCAACACCAAAAA
ATCAGGCGAGCCTGCCCAAAGCAAACGCGTCCAGAACGGCCAGGACGCGTCAAGAACGCCGTATAAATAC
CATCACGAGCACCATCGTTGGTCCATCAGTCACCTATCTCACCAACACATCCGTCGCCTTCTCGAGCAGA
TCACCAGTTCAGTTCAGGACGCGCAGAATGGAGAGAGAGAAGAACGTGGTGTACGGCCCCGAGCCCAAGC
ACCCTCTGGGCAACTTCACCGCCGGCGAGATGCTGTACAACGCTCTGCACAAGCACTCCCACATCCCCCA
GGCCATCCTGGACGTGATGGGCAACGAGTCCCTTTCCTACCAGGAGTTCTTCGACACTACTGTGAAGCTG
GGCCAGAGCCTCCAGAACTGTGGCTACAAGATGAACGATGTCGTGTCGATCTGTGCAGAGAACAACAAGA
GATTCTTCATCCCCATCATCTCCGCCTGGTACATCGGCATGGTGGTGGCCCCTGTGAACGAGGACTATAT
CCCAGACGAGCTGTGTAAAGTGACCGGCATCTCCAAGCCGATCCTGGTCTTTACCACTAGGAAGATCCTG
CCTAAGGTTTTGGAGGTTAAAGACAGAACCAACTACATAAAGAGGATCATCATACTGGACTCTGAAGAGA
ACCTGCTGGGCTGCGAGAGCCTGCACAACTTCATGTCCAGGTACTCCGACAACAACCTCCAAACATTCAA
GCCTCTGCACTACGACCCTGTGGACCAGGTAGCCGCCATCCTGTGCTCCTCCGGCACAACCGGCCTGCCT
AAAGGCGTGATGCAGACCCACAGGAACATCTGTGTGAGACTCACACACGCATCTGACCCCAGAGTGGGTA
CACAACTCATCCCCGGCGTATCCGTGCTGGCCTACCTGCCATTCTTCCACGCCTTCGGCTTCAGTATCAA
CCTGGGCTATTTCATGGTGGGCCTGAGAGTGGTGATGCTCCGAAGGTTTAACCAGGAGGTGTTCCTGAAG
GCCATCCAGGACTACGAGGTGAGGAGCGTGATCAACGTTCCCTCCACAATCCTGTTCCTGTCCAAGAGCC
CTCTGGTGGACAAGTACGACCTATCCACCCTGGCGGAGCTGTGCTGTGGAGCCGCTCCTCTGGCGAAGGA
GGTGGCCGAGATCGCCGTGAAGAGGCTGAACCTGCCAGGGATACGGTGTGGCTACGGTCTAACAGAGTCT
ACCTCCGCCAACATCCATACTCTGCACAACGAGTTCAAGTCCGGCTCCCTGGGCAAGGTGACACCTTACA
TGGCCGCCAAGATCATCGACAGGAACACCGGCGAGGCCCTGGGTCCAAACCAGGTGGGCGAGCTGTGCAT
CTGGGGACCTATGGTAACAAAAGGCTATGTGAACAACCCACAGGCTACTAAGGAGGCCATCGACGACGAC
GGCTGGCTGCACTCTGGCGACTTCGGCTACTACGACGAGGACGAGTATTTCTACATCGTGGACCGGTACA
AGGAGCTGATCAAATACAAGGGCTATCAGGTCGCCCCTGTGGAGCTGGAGGAGATCCTCCTTCAGCACCC
AGGCATCAGGGACGTGGCCGTCGTGGGTATCCCTGACATCGAGGCCGGCGAGCTGCCAGCCGGCTTCGTG
GTGAAGCAGCCCGGCGCCCAACTCACCGCTAAGGAGGTGTACGACTTCCTGGCCCAGAGGGTGTCTCACT
CCAAGTACCTGAGGGGCGGCGTAAGGTTCGTGGACTCTATCCCCAGGAACGTGACAGGCAAGATTAGTCG
AAAAGAGCTGAGGGAGGCCCTGATGGAGAAGGCTTCTAAGCTGTAAGCTTGTCAAGCAGATCGTTCAAAC
ATTTGGCAATAAAGTTTCTTAAGATTGAATCCTGTTGCCGGTCTTGCGATGATTATCATATAATTTCTGT
TGAATTACGTTAAGCATGTAATAATTAACATGTAATGCATGACGTTATTTATGAGATGGGTTTTTATGAT
TAGAGTCCCGCAATTATACATTTAATACGCGATAGAAAACAAAATATAGCGCGCAAACTAGGATAAATTA
TCGCGCGCGGTGTCATCTATGTTACTAGATCGACGCTGCAATTGTCTTCTGCACGAAGTGGTTTAAACTA
TCAGTGTTTGACAGGATATATTGGCGGGTAAACCTAAGAGAAAAGAGCGTTTATTAGAATAATCGGATAT
TTAAAAGGGCGTGAAAAGGTTTATCCGTTCGTCCATTTGTATGTGCATGCCAACCACAGGGTTCCCCAGA
TCAGGCGCTGGCTGCTGAACCCCCAGCCGGAACTGACCCCACAAGGCCCTAGCGTTTGCAATGCACCAGG
TCATCATTGACCCAGGCGTGTTCCACCAGGCCGCTGCCTCGCAACTCTTCGCAGGCTTCGCCGACCTGCT
CGCGCCACTTCTTCACGCGGGTGGAATCCGATCCGCACATGAGGCGGAAGGTTTCCAGCTTGAGCGGGTA
CGGCTCCCGGTGCGAGCTGAAATAGTCGAACATCCGTCGGGCCGTCGGCGACAGCTTGCGGTACTTCTCC
CATATGAATTTCGTGTAGTGGTCGCCAGCAAACAGCACGACGATTTCCTCGTCGATCAGGACCTGGCAAC
GGGACGTTTTCTTGCCACGGTCCAGGACGCGGAAGCGGTGCAGCAGCGACACCGATTCCAGGTGCCCAAC
GCGGTCGGACGTGAAGCCCATCGCCGTCGCCTGTAGGCGCGACAGGCATTCCTCGGCCTTCGTGTAATAC
CGGCCATTGATCGACCAGCCCAGGTCCTGGCAAAGCTCGTAGAACGTGAAGGTGATCGGCTCGCCGATAG
GGGTGCGCTTCGCGTACTCCAACACCTGCTGCCACACCAGTTCGTCATCGTCGGCCCGCAGCTCGACGCC
GGTGTAGGTGATCTTCACGTCCTTGTTGACGTGGAAAATGACCTTGTTTTGCAGCGCCTCGCGCGGGATT
TTCTTGTTGCGCGTGGTGAACAGGGCAGAGCGGGCCGTGTCGTTTGGCATCGCTCGCATCGTGTCCGGCC
ACGGCGCAATATCGAACAAGGAAAGCTGCATTTCCTTGATCTGCTGCTTCGTGTGTTTCAGCAACGCGGC
CTGCTTGGCCTCGCTGACCTGTTTTGCCAGGTCCTCGCCGGCGGTTTTTCGCTTCTTGGTCGTCATAGTT
CCTCGCGTGTCGATGGTCATCGACTTCGCCAAACCTGCCGCCTCCTGTTCAAGACGACGCGAACGCTCCA
CGGCGGCCGATGGCGCGGGCAGGGCAGGGGGAGCCAGTTGCACGCTGTCGCGCTCGATCTTGGCCGTAGC
TTGCTGGACCATCGAGCCGACGGACTGGAAGGTTTCGCGGGGCGCACGCATGACGGTGCGGCTTGCGATG
GTTTCGGCATCCTCGGCGGAAAACCCCGCGTCGATCAGTTCTTGCCTGTATGCCTTCCGGTCAAACGTCC
GATTCATTCACCCTCCTTGCGGGATTGCCCCGACTCACGCCGGGGCAATGTGCCCTTATTCCTGATTTGA
CCCGCCTGGTGCCTTGGTGTCCAGATAATCCACCTTATCGGCAATGAAGTCGGTCCCGTAGACCGTCTGG
CCGTCCTTCTCGTACTTGGTATTCCGAATCTTGCCCTGCACGAATACCAGCGACCCCTTGCCCAAATACT
TGCCGTGGGCCTCGGCCTGAGAGCCAAAACACTTGATGCGGAAGAAGTCGGTGCGCTCCTGCTTGTCGCC
GGCATCGTTGCGCCACATCTAGGATCTGCCAGGAACCGTAAAAAGGCCGCGTTGCTGGCGTTTTTCCATA
GGCTCCGCCCCCCTGACGAGCATCACAAAAATCGACGCTCAAGTCAGAGGTGGCGAAACCCGACAGGACT
ATAAAGATACCAGGCGTTTCCCCCTGGAAGCTCCCTCGTGCGCTCTCCTGTTCCGACCCTGCCGCTTACC
GGATACCTGTCCGCCTTTCTCCCTTCGGGAAGCGTGGCGCTTTCTCATAGCTCACGCTGTAGGTATCTCA
GTTCGGTGTAGGTCGTTCGCTCCAAGCTGGGCTGTGTGCACGAACCCCCCGTTCAGCCCGACCGCTGCGC
CTTATCCGGTAACTATCGTCTTGAGTCCAACCCGGTAAGACACGACTTATCGCCACTGGCAGCAGCCACT
GGTAACAGGATTAGCAGAGCGAGGTATGTAGGCGGTGCTACAGAGTTCTTGAAGTGGTGGCCTAACTACG
GCTACACTAGAAGAACAGTATTTGGTATCTGCGCTCTGCTGAAGCCAGTTACCTTCGGAAAAAGAGTTGG
TAGCTCTTGATCCGGCAAACAAACCACCGCTGGTAGCGGTGGTTTTTTTGTTTGCAAGCAGCAGATTACG
CGCAGAAAAAAAGGATCTCAAGAAGATCCTTTGATCTTTTCTACGGGGTCTGACGCTCAGTGGAACGAAA
ACTCACGTTAAGGGATTTTGGTCATGAGATTATCAAAAAGGATCTTCACCTAGATCCTTTTAAATTAAAA
ATGAAGTTTTAAATCAATCTAAAGTATATATGAGTAAACTTGGTCTGACAGTTACCAATGCTTAATCAGT
GAGGCACCTATCTCAGCGATCTGTCTATTTCGTTCATCCATAGTTGCCTGACTCCCCGTCGTGTAGATAA
CTACGATACGGGAGGGCTTACCATCTGGCCCCAGTGCTGCAATGATACCGCGAGAACCACGCTCACCGGC
TCCAGATTTATCAGCAATAAACCAGCCAGCCGGAAGGGCCGAGCGCAGAAGTGGTCCTGCAACTTTATCC
GCCTCCATCCAGTCTATTAATTGTTGCCGGGAAGCTAGAGTAAGTAGTTCGCCAGTTAATAGTTTGCGCA
ACGTTGTTGCCATTGCTACAGGCATCGTGGTGTCACGCTCGTCGTTTGGTATGGCTTCATTCAGCTCCGG
TTCCCAACGATCAAGGCGAGTTACATGATCCCCCATGTTGTGCAAAAAAGCGGTTAGCTCCTTCGGTCCT
CCGATCGTTGTCAGAAGTAAGTTGGCCGCAGTGTTATCACTCATGGTTATGGCAGCACTGCATAATTCTC
TTACTGTCATGCCATCCGTAAGATGCTTTTCTGTGACTGGTGAGTACTCAACCAAGTCATTCTGAGAATA
GTGTATGCGGCGACCGAGTTGCTCTTGCCCGGCGTCAATACGGGATAATACCGCGCCACATAGCAGAACT
TTAAAAGTGCTCATCATTGGAAAACGTTCTTCGGGGCGAAAACTCTCAAGGATCTTACCGCTGTTGAGAT
CCAGTTCGATGTAACCCACTCGTGCACCCAACTGATCTTCAGCATCTTTTACTTTCACCAGCGTTTCTGG
GTGAGCAAAAACAGGAAGGCAAAATGCCGCAAAAAAGGGAATAAGGGCGACACGGAAATGTTGAATACTC
ATACTCTTCCTTTTTCAATATTATTGAAGCATTTATCAAGGTTATTGTCTCATGAGCGGATACATATTTG
AATGTATTTAGAAAAATAAACAAATAGGGGTTCCGCGCACGAATTGGCCAGCGCTGCCATTTTTGGGGTG
AGGCCGTTCGCGGCCGAGGGGCGCAGCCCCTGGGGGGATGGGAGGCCCGCGTTAGCGGGCCGGGAGGGTT
CGAGAAGGGGGGGCACCCCCCTTCGGCGTGCGCGGTCACGCGCACAGGGCGCAGCCCTGGTTAAAAACAA
GGTTTATAAATATTGGTTTAAAAGCAGGTTAAAAGACAGGTTAGCGGTGGCCGAAAAACGGGCGGAAACC
CTTGCAAATGCTGGATTTTCTGCCTGTGGACAGCCCCTCAAATGTCAATAGGTGCGCCCCTCATCTGTCA
GCACTCTGCCCCTCAAGTGTCAAGGATCGCGCCCCTCATCTGTCAGTAGTCGCGCCCCTCAAGTGTCAAT
ACCGCAGGGCACTTATCCCCAGGCTTGTCCACATCATCTGTGGGAAACTCGCGTAAAATCAGGCGTTTTC
GCCGATTTGCGAGGCTGGCCAGCTCCACGTCGCCGGCCGAAATCGAGCCTGCCCCTCATCTGTCAACGCC
GCGCCGGGTGAGTCGGCCCCTCAAGTGTCAACGTCCGCCCCTCATCTGTCAGTGAGGGCCAAGTTTTCCG
CGAGGTATCCACAACGCCGGCGGCCGCGGTGTCTCGCACACGGCTTCGACGGCGTTTCTGGCGCGTTTGC
AGGGCCATAGACGGCCGCCAGCCCAGCGGCGAGGGCAACCAGCCCGGTGAGCGTCGCAAAGGAGATCCTG
ATCTGACTGATGGGCTGCCTGTATCGAGTGGTGATTTTGTGCCGAGCTGCCGGTCGGGGAGCTGTTGGCT
GGCTGGTGGCAGGATATATTGTGGTGTAAACAAATTGACGCTTAGACAACTTAATAACACATTGCGGACG
TTTTTAATGTACTGGGGTGGATGCAGTGGGCCCCAC
